Addgene plasmid #23585: pDONR223-DCAKD
Depositing lab: William Hahn & David Root. Depositing organization: Dana-Farber Cancer Institute. Publication: COT drives resistance to RAF inhibition through MAP kinase pathway reactivation. Johannessen CM, Boehm JS, Kim SY, Thomas SR, Wardwell L, Johnson LA, Emery CM, Stransky N, Cogdill AP, Barretina J, Caponigro G, Hieronymus H, Murray RR, Salehi-Ashtiani K, Hill DE, Vidal M, Zhao JJ, Yang X, Alkan O, Kim S, Harris JL, Wilson CJ, Myer VE, Finan PM, Root DE, Roberts TM, Golub T, Flaherty KT, Dummer R, Weber BL, Sellers WR, Schlegel R, Wargo JA, Hahn WC, Garraway LA. Nature. 2010 Dec 16;468(7326):968-72. doi: 10.1038/nature09627 PubMed 21107320.
Backbone
  Vector backbone: pDONR223
  Backbone manufacturer: Invitrogen
  Backbone size w/o insert (bp): 5005
  Vector type: Gateway Donor vector
Growth in bacteria
  Bacterial resistance: Spectinomycin, 50 μg/mL
  Growth temperature: 37°C
  Growth strain: DH5alpha
  Copy number: High Copy
Gene/Insert
  Gene/Insert name: DCAKD (alt name: dephospho-CoA kinase domain containing;DCAKD)
  Species: H. sapiens (human)
  Insert size (bp): 696
  Entrez Gene: DCAKD (a.k.a. FLJ22955)
  Cloning method: Gateway Cloning
  Sequencing primers: 5′ M13pUC-fwd; 3′ M13rev
Terms and licenses: Academic/Nonprofit Terms; Industry Terms: Not Available to Industry
Depositor comments: The ORF has no Stop codon. This design enables easy recombination into a destination vector to add an epitope tag of choice and Stop codon to the ORF. Do NOT use this plasmid directly for transfections. A set of 4 custom lentiviral vectors is available ( pLX301 (http://www.addgene.org/25895/) , pLX302 (http://www.addgene.org/25896/) , pLX303 (http://www.addgene.org/25897/) , pLX304 (http://www.addgene.org/25890/) ) to be used to express these ORFs in mammalian cells. These plasmids are not included in the kit and must be ordered separately.
How to cite: pDONR223-DCAKD was a gift from William Hahn & David Root (Addgene plasmid # 23585 ; http://n2t.net/addgene:23585 ; RRID:Addgene_23585)
