[The description below was written by a language model from this plasmid's Addgene catalogue record.]
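Description:
pDONR223-DCAKD is a Gateway entry clone built on the Invitrogen pDONR223 donor vector backbone (about 5 kb without insert). It carries the human DCAKD open reading frame, which encodes dephospho-CoA kinase domain containing protein and is also known as FLJ22955. The insert is 696 bp and was introduced by Gateway recombination. In a clone of this type the ORF would normally be flanked by attL sites that allow LR-mediated transfer into attR-containing destination vectors, although the record provides no feature table to confirm the exact sites. The plasmid is maintained at high copy in E. coli and selected with spectinomycin. M13 forward and reverse primer sites flank the insert for sequence verification. The record does not name the origin of replication.

The ORF has no stop codon. This "open" configuration lets the coding sequence be recombined in frame into a destination vector that supplies a C-terminal epitope tag and a stop codon. The record lists no promoter or other expression elements, and the depositors state that the plasmid should not be transfected directly. It serves as a shuttle and archival source of the ORF. The depositors point to a companion series of lentiviral destination vectors (pLX301 to pLX304), available separately, for expressing the ORF in mammalian cells. The clone belongs to a kit of kinase-related ORFs and is associated with a publication on gain-of-function screening for resistance to RAF inhibition through reactivation of the MAP kinase pathway. This suggests use in arrayed or pooled overexpression studies.
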