>Addgene plasmid #23585 | pDONR223-DCAKD | depositor partial sequence | sequence record 10740 | Author sequence
ATGTTTCTGGTGGGCCTGACAGGGGGCATTGCCTCAGGCAAGAGCTCAGTGATCCAGGTGTTCCAGCAGC
TGGGCTGTGCGGTGATTGACGTGGACGTGATGGCCCGGCACGTCGTGCAGCCAGGATACCCTGCCCACCG
GCGCATCGTAGAGGTCTTCGGCACTGAGGTCTTGCTGGAGAACGGCGACATAAATCGCAAGGTCCTGGGG
GACCTGATCTTTAACCAGCCTGACCGGCGGCAGCTGCTCAACGCCATCACCCACCCCGAGATTCGCAAGG
AGATGATGAAGGAGACGTTCAAGTACTTCCTCCGGGGATACCGCTACGTGATTCTGGATATCCCCCTGCT
GTTTGAGACCAAGAAGTTGCTCAAGTACATGAAGCACACCGTGGTAGTATACTGCGACCGGGACACACAG
CTGGCACGGCTGATGCGGCGGAACAGCCTGAACCGCAAGGACGCAGAGGCCCGCATCAATGCCCAGCTGC
CCCTGACAGACAAGGCCCGCATGGCCCGCCATGTCCTAGACAACTCGGGCGAGTGGAGTGTCACCAAACG
CCAGGTCATCCTCTTGCACACTGAGCTGGAGCGCTCCCTGGAGTACCTGCCGCTGAGGTTTGGGGTCCTC
ACAGGGCTCGCTGCCATTGCCAGCCTCCTCTACCTGCTCACCCACTACCTTCTGCCTTACGCCTAG
