>Addgene plasmid #23585 | pDONR223-DCAKD | addgene partial sequence | sequence record 29411 | 23585 with M13pUC-fwd
CTCGGGCCCAATAATGATTTTATTTTGACTGATAGTGACCTGTTCGTTGCAACAAATTGATGAGCAATGC
TTTTTTATAATGCCAACTTTGTACAAAAAAGTTGGCATGTTTCTGGTGGGCCTGACAGGGGGCATTGCCT
CAGGCAAGAGCTCAGTGATCCAGGTGTTCCAGCAGCTGGGCTGTGCGGTGATTGACGTGGACGTGATGGC
CCGGCACGTCGTGCAGCCAGGATACCCTGCCCACCGGCGCATCGTAGAGGTCTTCGGCACTGAGGTCTTG
CTGGAGAACGGCGACATAAATCGCAAGGTCCTGGGGGACCTGATCTTTAACCAGCCTGACCGGCGGCAGC
TGCTCAACGCCATCACCCACCCCGAGATTCGCAAGGAGATGATGAAGGAGACGTTCAAGTACTTCCTCCG
GGGATACCGCTACGTGATTCTGGATATCCCCCTGCTGTTTGAGACCAAGAAGTTGCTCAAGTACATGAAG
CACACCGTGGTAGTATACTGCGACCGGGACACACAGCTGGCACGGCTGATGCGGCGGAACAGCCTGAACC
GCAAGGACGCAGAGGCCCGCATCAATGCCCAGC
